>Addgene plasmid #125485 | lentiSAMv2 C2CD4B-TSS-guide4 | addgene full sequence | sequence record 251526 | Addgene NGS Result
GTTTTAGAGCTAGGCCAACATGAGGATCACCCATGTCTGCAGGGCCTAGCAAGTTAAAATAAGGCTAGTC
CGTTATCAACTTGGCCAACATGAGGATCACCCATGTCTGCAGGGCCAAGTGGCACCGAGTCGGTGCTTTT
TTTGGATCCTAGGTCTTGAAAGGAGTGGGAATTGGCTCCGGTGCCCGTCAGTGGGCAGAGCGCACATCGC
CCACAGTCCCCGAGAAGTTGGGGGGAGGGGTCGGCAATTGATCCGGTGCCTAGAGAAGGTGGCGCGGGGT
AAACTGGGAAAGTGATGTCGTGTACTGGCTCCGCCTTTTTCCCGAGGGTGGGGGAGAACCGTATATAAGT
GCAGTAGTCGCCGTGAACGTTCTTTTTCGCAACGGGTTTGCCGCCAGAACACAGGCGTACGGCCACCATG
AAAAGGCCGGCGGCCACGAAAAAGGCCGGCCAGGCAAAAAAGAAAAAGGACAAGAAGTACAGCATCGGCC
TGGCCATCGGCACCAACTCTGTGGGCTGGGCCGTGATCACCGACGAGTACAAGGTGCCCAGCAAGAAATT
CAAGGTGCTGGGCAACACCGACCGGCACAGCATCAAGAAGAACCTGATCGGAGCCCTGCTGTTCGACAGC
GGCGAAACAGCCGAGGCCACCCGGCTGAAGAGAACCGCCAGAAGAAGATACACCAGACGGAAGAACCGGA
TCTGCTATCTGCAAGAGATCTTCAGCAACGAGATGGCCAAGGTGGACGACAGCTTCTTCCACAGACTGGA
AGAGTCCTTCCTGGTGGAAGAGGATAAGAAGCACGAGCGGCACCCCATCTTCGGCAACATCGTGGACGAG
GTGGCCTACCACGAGAAGTACCCCACCATCTACCACCTGAGAAAGAAACTGGTGGACAGCACCGACAAGG
CCGACCTGCGGCTGATCTATCTGGCCCTGGCCCACATGATCAAGTTCCGGGGCCACTTCCTGATCGAGGG
CGACCTGAACCCCGACAACAGCGACGTGGACAAGCTGTTCATCCAGCTGGTGCAGACCTACAACCAGCTG
TTCGAGGAAAACCCCATCAACGCCAGCGGCGTGGACGCCAAGGCCATCCTGTCTGCCAGACTGAGCAAGA
GCAGACGGCTGGAAAATCTGATCGCCCAGCTGCCCGGCGAGAAGAAGAATGGCCTGTTCGGCAACCTGAT
TGCCCTGAGCCTGGGCCTGACCCCCAACTTCAAGAGCAACTTCGACCTGGCCGAGGATGCCAAACTGCAG
CTGAGCAAGGACACCTACGACGACGACCTGGACAACCTGCTGGCCCAGATCGGCGACCAGTACGCCGACC
TGTTTCTGGCCGCCAAGAACCTGTCCGACGCCATCCTGCTGAGCGACATCCTGAGAGTGAACACCGAGAT
CACCAAGGCCCCCCTGAGCGCCTCTATGATCAAGAGATACGACGAGCACCACCAGGACCTGACCCTGCTG
AAAGCTCTCGTGCGGCAGCAGCTGCCTGAGAAGTACAAAGAGATTTTCTTCGACCAGAGCAAGAACGGCT
ACGCCGGCTACATTGACGGCGGAGCCAGCCAGGAAGAGTTCTACAAGTTCATCAAGCCCATCCTGGAAAA
GATGGACGGCACCGAGGAACTGCTCGTGAAGCTGAACAGAGAGGACCTGCTGCGGAAGCAGCGGACCTTC
GACAACGGCAGCATCCCCCACCAGATCCACCTGGGAGAGCTGCACGCCATTCTGCGGCGGCAGGAAGATT
TTTACCCATTCCTGAAGGACAACCGGGAAAAGATCGAGAAGATCCTGACCTTCCGCATCCCCTACTACGT
GGGCCCTCTGGCCAGGGGAAACAGCAGATTCGCCTGGATGACCAGAAAGAGCGAGGAAACCATCACCCCC
TGGAACTTCGAGGAAGTGGTGGACAAGGGCGCTTCCGCCCAGAGCTTCATCGAGCGGATGACCAACTTCG
ATAAGAACCTGCCCAACGAGAAGGTGCTGCCCAAGCACAGCCTGCTGTACGAGTACTTCACCGTGTATAA
CGAGCTGACCAAAGTGAAATACGTGACCGAGGGAATGAGAAAGCCCGCCTTCCTGAGCGGCGAGCAGAAA
AAGGCCATCGTGGACCTGCTGTTCAAGACCAACCGGAAAGTGACCGTGAAGCAGCTGAAAGAGGACTACT
TCAAGAAAATCGAGTGCTTCGACTCCGTGGAAATCTCCGGCGTGGAAGATCGGTTCAACGCCTCCCTGGG
CACATACCACGATCTGCTGAAAATTATCAAGGACAAGGACTTCCTGGACAATGAGGAAAACGAGGACATT
CTGGAAGATATCGTGCTGACCCTGACACTGTTTGAGGACAGAGAGATGATCGAGGAACGGCTGAAAACCT
ATGCCCACCTGTTCGACGACAAAGTGATGAAGCAGCTGAAGCGGCGGAGATACACCGGCTGGGGCAGGCT
GAGCCGGAAGCTGATCAACGGCATCCGGGACAAGCAGTCCGGCAAGACAATCCTGGATTTCCTGAAGTCC
GACGGCTTCGCCAACAGAAACTTCATGCAGCTGATCCACGACGACAGCCTGACCTTTAAAGAGGACATCC
AGAAAGCCCAGGTGTCCGGCCAGGGCGATAGCCTGCACGAGCACATTGCCAATCTGGCCGGCAGCCCCGC
CATTAAGAAGGGCATCCTGCAGACAGTGAAGGTGGTGGACGAGCTCGTGAAAGTGATGGGCCGGCACAAG
CCCGAGAACATCGTGATCGAAATGGCCAGAGAGAACCAGACCACCCAGAAGGGACAGAAGAACAGCCGCG
AGAGAATGAAGCGGATCGAAGAGGGCATCAAAGAGCTGGGCAGCCAGATCCTGAAAGAACACCCCGTGGA
AAACACCCAGCTGCAGAACGAGAAGCTGTACCTGTACTACCTGCAGAATGGGCGGGATATGTACGTGGAC
CAGGAACTGGACATCAACCGGCTGTCCGACTACGATGTGGACCACATCGTGCCTCAGAGCTTTCTGAAGG
ACGACTCCATCGACAACAAGGTGCTGACCAGAAGCGACAAGGCCCGGGGCAAGAGCGACAACGTGCCCTC
CGAAGAGGTCGTGAAGAAGATGAAGAACTACTGGCGGCAGCTGCTGAACGCCAAGCTGATTACCCAGAGA
AAGTTCGACAATCTGACCAAGGCCGAGAGAGGCGGCCTGAGCGAACTGGATAAGGCCGGCTTCATCAAGA
GACAGCTGGTGGAAACCCGGCAGATCACAAAGCACGTGGCACAGATCCTGGACTCCCGGATGAACACTAA
GTACGACGAGAATGACAAGCTGATCCGGGAAGTGAAAGTGATCACCCTGAAGTCCAAGCTGGTGTCCGAT
TTCCGGAAGGATTTCCAGTTTTACAAAGTGCGCGAGATCAACAACTACCACCACGCCCACGACGCCTACC
TGAACGCCGTCGTGGGAACCGCCCTGATCAAAAAGTACCCTAAGCTGGAAAGCGAGTTCGTGTACGGCGA
CTACAAGGTGTACGACGTGCGGAAGATGATCGCCAAGAGCGAGCAGGAAATCGGCAAGGCTACCGCCAAG
TACTTCTTCTACAGCAACATCATGAACTTTTTCAAGACCGAGATTACCCTGGCCAACGGCGAGATCCGGA
AGCGGCCTCTGATCGAGACAAACGGCGAAACCGGGGAGATCGTGTGGGATAAGGGCCGGGATTTTGCCAC
CGTGCGGAAAGTGCTGAGCATGCCCCAAGTGAATATCGTGAAAAAGACCGAGGTGCAGACAGGCGGCTTC
AGCAAAGAGTCTATCCTGCCCAAGAGGAACAGCGATAAGCTGATCGCCAGAAAGAAGGACTGGGACCCTA
AGAAGTACGGCGGCTTCGACAGCCCCACCGTGGCCTATTCTGTGCTGGTGGTGGCCAAAGTGGAAAAGGG
CAAGTCCAAGAAACTGAAGAGTGTGAAAGAGCTGCTGGGGATCACCATCATGGAAAGAAGCAGCTTCGAG
AAGAATCCCATCGACTTTCTGGAAGCCAAGGGCTACAAAGAAGTGAAAAAGGACCTGATCATCAAGCTGC
CTAAGTACTCCCTGTTCGAGCTGGAAAACGGCCGGAAGAGAATGCTGGCCTCTGCCGGCGAACTGCAGAA
GGGAAACGAACTGGCCCTGCCCTCCAAATATGTGAACTTCCTGTACCTGGCCAGCCACTATGAGAAGCTG
AAGGGCTCCCCCGAGGATAATGAGCAGAAACAGCTGTTTGTGGAACAGCACAAGCACTACCTGGACGAGA
TCATCGAGCAGATCAGCGAGTTCTCCAAGAGAGTGATCCTGGCCGACGCTAATCTGGACAAAGTGCTGTC
CGCCTACAACAAGCACCGGGATAAGCCCATCAGAGAGCAGGCCGAGAATATCATCCACCTGTTTACCCTG
ACCAATCTGGGAGCCCCTGCCGCCTTCAAGTACTTTGACACCACCATCGACCGGAAGAGGTACACCAGCA
CCAAAGAGGTGCTGGACGCCACCCTGATCCACCAGAGCATCACCGGCCTGTACGAGACACGGATCGACCT
GTCTCAGCTGGGAGGCGACAGCGCTGGAGGAGGTGGAAGCGGAGGAGGAGGAAGCGGAGGAGGAGGTAGC
GGACCTAAGAAAAAGAGGAAGGTGGCGGCCGCTGGATCCGGACGGGCTGACGCATTGGACGATTTTGATC
TGGATATGCTGGGAAGTGACGCCCTCGATGATTTTGACCTTGACATGCTTGGTTCGGATGCCCTTGATGA
CTTTGACCTCGACATGCTCGGCAGTGACGCCCTTGATGATTTCGACCTGGACATGCTGATTAACTGTACA
GGCAGTGGAGAGGGCAGAGGAAGTCTGCTAACATGCGGTGACGTCGAGGAGAATCCTGGCCCAATGGCCA
AGCCTTTGTCTCAAGAAGAATCCACCCTCATTGAAAGAGCAACGGCTACAATCAACAGCATCCCCATCTC
TGAAGACTACAGCGTCGCCAGCGCAGCTCTCTCTAGCGACGGCCGCATCTTCACTGGTGTCAATGTATAT
CATTTTACTGGGGGACCTTGTGCAGAACTCGTGGTGCTGGGCACTGCTGCTGCTGCGGCAGCTGGCAACC
TGACTTGTATCGTCGCGATCGGAAATGAGAACAGGGGCATCTTGAGCCCCTGCGGACGGTGCCGACAGGT
GCTTCTCGATCTGCATCCTGGGATCAAAGCCATAGTGAAGGACAGTGATGGACAGCCGACGGCAGTTGGG
ATTCGTGAATTGCTGCCCTCTGGTTATGTGTGGGAGGGCTAAGAATTCGATATCAAGCTTATCGGTAATC
AACCTCTGGATTACAAAATTTGTGAAAGATTGACTGGTATTCTTAACTATGTTGCTCCTTTTACGCTATG
TGGATACGCTGCTTTAATGCCTTTGTATCATGCTATTGCTTCCCGTATGGCTTTCATTTTCTCCTCCTTG
TATAAATCCTGGTTGCTGTCTCTTTATGAGGAGTTGTGGCCCGTTGTCAGGCAACGTGGCGTGGTGTGCA
CTGTGTTTGCTGACGCAACCCCCACTGGTTGGGGCATTGCCACCACCTGTCAGCTCCTTTCCGGGACTTT
CGCTTTCCCCCTCCCTATTGCCACGGCGGAACTCATCGCCGCCTGCCTTGCCCGCTGCTGGACAGGGGCT
CGGCTGTTGGGCACTGACAATTCCGTGGTGTTGTCGGGGAAATCATCGTCCTTTCCTTGGCTGCTCGCCT
GTGTTGCCACCTGGATTCTGCGCGGGACGTCCTTCTGCTACGTCCCTTCGGCCCTCAATCCAGCGGACCT
TCCTTCCCGCGGCCTGCTGCCGGCTCTGCGGCCTCTTCCGCGTCTTCGCCTTCGCCCTCAGACGAGTCGG
ATCTCCCTTTGGGCCGCCTCCCCGCATCGATACCGTCGACCTCGAGACCTAGAAAAACATGGAGCAATCA
CAAGTAGCAATACAGCAGCTACCAATGCTGATTGTGCCTGGCTAGAAGCACAAGAGGAGGAGGAGGTGGG
TTTTCCAGTCACACCTCAGGTACCTTTAAGACCAATGACTTACAAGGCAGCTGTAGATCTTAGCCACTTT
TTAAAAGAAAAGGGGGGACTGGAAGGGCTAATTCACTCCCAACGAAGACAAGATATCCTTGATCTGTGGA
TCTACCACACACAAGGCTACTTCCCTGATTGGCAGAACTACACACCAGGGCCAGGGATCAGATATCCACT
GACCTTTGGATGGTGCTACAAGCTAGTACCAGTTGAGCAAGAGAAGGTAGAAGAAGCCAATGAAGGAGAG
AACACCCGCTTGTTACACCCTGTGAGCCTGCATGGGATGGATGACCCGGAGAGAGAAGTATTAGAGTGGA
GGTTTGACAGCCGCCTAGCATTTCATCACATGGCCCGAGAGCTGCATCCGGACTGTACTGGGTCTCTCTG
GTTAGACCAGATCTGAGCCTGGGAGCTCTCTGGCTAACTAGGGAACCCACTGCTTAAGCCTCAATAAAGC
TTGCCTTGAGTGCTTCAAGTAGTGTGTGCCCGTCTGTTGTGTGACTCTGGTAACTAGAGATCCCTCAGAC
CCTTTTAGTCAGTGTGGAAAATCTCTAGCAGGGCCCGTTTAAACCCGCTGATCAGCCTCGACTGTGCCTT
CTAGTTGCCAGCCATCTGTTGTTTGCCCCTCCCCCGTGCCTTCCTTGACCCTGGAAGGTGCCACTCCCAC
TGTCCTTTCCTAATAAAATGAGGAAATTGCATCGCATTGTCTGAGTAGGTGTCATTCTATTCTGGGGGGT
GGGGTGGGGCAGGACAGCAAGGGGGAGGATTGGGAAGACAATAGCAGGCATGCTGGGGATGCGGTGGGCT
CTATGGCTTCTGAGGCGGAAAGAACCAGCTGGGGCTCTAGGGGGTATCCCC
[124 nt withheld, positions 6912-7035]
C
[91 nt withheld, positions 7037-7127]
A
[49 nt withheld, positions 7129-7177]
CCTTTGACGTTGGAGTCCACGTTCTTT
[37 nt withheld, positions 7205-7241]
ACCCTATCTCGGTCTATTCTTTTGATTTATAAGGGATTTTGCCGATTTCGGCCTATTGGTTAAAAAATGA
GCTGATTTAACAAAAATTTAACGCGAATTAATTCTGTGGAATGTGTGTCAGTTAGGGTGTGGAAAGTCCC
CAGGCTCCCCAGCAGGCAGAAGTATGCAAAGCATGCATCTCAATTAGTCAGCAACCAGGTGTGGAAAGTC
CCCAGGCTCCCCAGCAGGCAGAAGTATGCAAAGCATGCATCTCAATTAGTCAGCAACCATAGTCCCGCCC
CTAACTCCGCCCATCCCGCCCCTAACTCCGCCCAGTTCCGCCCATTCTCCGCCCCATGGCTGACTAATTT
TTTTTATTTATGCAGAGGCCGAGGCCGCCTCTGCCTCTGAGCTATTCCAGAAGTAGTGAGGAGGCTTTTT
TGGAGGCCTAGGCTTTTGCAAAAAGCTCCCGGGAGCTTGTATATCCATTTTCGGATCTGATCAGCACGTG
TTGACAATTAATCATCGGCATAGTATATCGGCATAGTATAATACGACAAGGTGAGGAACTAAACCATGGC
CAAGTTGACCAGTGCCGTTCCGGTGCTCACCGCGCGCGACGTCGCCGGAGCGGTCGAGTTCTGGACCGAC
CGGCTCGGGTTCTCCCGGGACTTCGTGGAGGACGACTTCGCCGGTGTGGTCCGGGACGACGTGACCCTGT
TCATCAGCGCGGTCCAGGACCAGGTGGTGCCGGACAACACCCTGGCCTGGGTGTGGGTGCGCGGCCTGGA
CGAGCTGTACGCCGAGTGGTCGGAGGTCGTGTCCACGAACTTCCGGGACGCCTCCGGGCCGGCCATGACC
GAGATCGGCGAGCAGCCGTGGGGGCGGGAGTTCGCCCTGCGCGACCCGGCCGGCAACTGCGTGCACTTCG
TGGCCGAGGAGCAGGACTGACACGTGCTACGAGATTTCGATTCCACCGCCGCCTTCTATGAAAGGTTGGG
CTTCGGAATCGTTTTCCGGGACGCCGGCTGGATGATCCTCCAGCGCGGGGATCTCATGCTGGAGTTCTTC
GCCCACCCCAACTTGTTTATTGCAGCTTATAATGGTTACAAATAAAGCAATAGCATCACAAATTTCACAA
ATAAAGCATTTTTTTCACTGCATTCTAGTTGTGGTTTGTCCAAACTCATCAATGTATCTTATCATGTCTG
TATACCGTCGACCTCTAGCTAGAGCTTGGCGTAATCATGGTCATAGCTGTTTCCTGTGTGAAATTGTTAT
CCGCTCACAATTCCACACAACATACGAGCCGGAAGCATAAAGTGTAAAGCCTGGGGTGCCTAATGAGTGA
GCTAACTCACATTAATTGCGTTGCGCTCACTGCCCGCTTTCCAGTCGGGAAACCTGTCGTGCCAGCTGCA
TTAATGAATCGGCCAACGCGCGGGGAGAGGCGGTTTGCGTATTGGGCGCTCTTCCGCTTCCTCGCTCACT
GACTCGCTGCGCTCGGTCGTTCGGCTGCGGCGAGCGGTATCAGCTCACTCAAAGGCGGTAATACGGTTAT
CCACAGAATCAGGGGATAACGCAGGAAAGAACATGTGAGCAAAAGGCCAGCAAAAGGCCAGGAACCGTAA
AAAGGCCGCGTTGCTGGCGTTTTTCCATAGGCTCCGCCCCCCTGACGAGCATCACAAAAATCGACGCTCA
AGTCAGAGGTGGCGAAACCCGACAGGACTATAAAGATACCAGGCGTTTCCCCCTGGAAGCTCCCTCGTGC
GCTCTCCTGTTCCGACCCTGCCGCTTACCGGATACCTGTCCGCCTTTCTCCCTTCGGGAAGCGTGGCGCT
TTCTCATAGCTCACGCTGTAGGTATCTCAGTTCGGTGTAGGTCGTTCGCTCCAAGCTGGGCTGTGTGCAC
GAACCCCCCGTTCAGCCCGACCGCTGCGCCTTATCCGGTAACTATCGTCTTGAGTCCAACCCGGTAAGAC
ACGACTTATCGCCACTGGCAGCAGCCACTGGTAACAGGATTAGCAGAGCGAGGTATGTAGGCGGTGCTAC
AGAGTTCTTGAAGTGGTGGCCTAACTACGGCTACACTAGAAGAACAGTATTTGGTATCTGCGCTCTGCTG
AAGCCAGTTACCTTCGGAAAAAGAGTTGGTAGCTCTTGATCCGGCAAACAAACCACCGCTGGTAGCGGTG
GTTTTTTTGTTTGCAAGCAGCAGATTACGCGCAGAAAAAAAGGATCTCAAGAAGATCCTTTGATCTTTTC
TACGGGGTCTGACGCTCAGTGGAACGAAAACTCACGTTAAGGGATTTTGGTCATGAGATTATCAAAAAGG
ATCTTCACCTAGATCCTTTTAAATTAAAAATGAAGTTTTAAATCAATCTAAAGTATATATGAGTAAACTT
GGTCTGACAGTTACCAATGCTTAATCAGTGAGGCACCTATCTCAGCGATCTGTCTATTTCGTTCATCCAT
AGTTGCCTGACTCCCCGTCGTGTAGATAACTACGATACGGGAGGGCTTACCATCTGGCCCCAGTGCTGCA
ATGATACCGCGAGACCCACGCTCACCGGCTCCAGATTTATCAGCAATAAACCAGCCAGCCGGAAGGGCCG
AGCGCAGAAGTGGTCCTGCAACTTTATCCGCCTCCATCCAGTCTATTAATTGTTGCCGGGAAGCTAGAGT
AAGTAGTTCGCCAGTTAATAGTTTGCGCAACGTTGTTGCCATTGCTACAGGCATCGTGGTGTCACGCTCG
TCGTTTGGTATGGCTTCATTCAGCTCCGGTTCCCAACGATCAAGGCGAGTTACATGATCCCCCATGTTGT
GCAAAAAAGCGGTTAGCTCCTTCGGTCCTCCGATCGTTGTCAGAAGTAAGTTGGCCGCAGTGTTATCACT
CATGGTTATGGCAGCACTGCATAATTCTCTTACTGTCATGCCATCCGTAAGATGCTTTTCTGTGACTGGT
GAGTACTCAACCAAGTCATTCTGAGAATAGTGTATGCGGCGACCGAGTTGCTCTTGCCCGGCGTCAATAC
GGGATAATACCGCGCCACATAGCAGAACTTTAAAAGTGCTCATCATTGGAAAACGTTCTTCGGGGCGAAA
ACTCTCAAGGATCTTACCGCTGTTGAGATCCAGTTCGATGTAACCCACTCGTGCACCCAACTGATCTTCA
GCATCTTTTACTTTCACCAGCGTTTCTGGGTGAGCAAAAACAGGAAGGCAAAATGCCGCAAAAAAGGGAA
TAAGGGCGACACGGAAATGTTGAATACTCATACTCTTCCTTTTTCAATATTATTGAAGCATTTATCAGGG
TTATTGTCTCATGAGCGGATACATATTTGAATGTATTTAGAAAAATAAACAAATAGGGGTTCCGCGCACA
TTTCCCCGAAAAGTGCCACCTGACGTCGACGGATCGGGAGATCTCCCGATCCCCTATGGTGCACTCTCAG
TACAATCTGCTCTGATGCCGCATAGTTAAGCCAGTATCTGCTCCCTGCTTGTGTGTTGGAGGTCGCTGAG
TAGTGCGCGAGCAAAATTTAAGCTACAACAAGGCAAGGCTTGACCGACAATTGCATGAAGAATCTGCTTA
GGGTTAGGCGTTTTGCGCTGCTTCGCGATGTACGGGCCAGATATACGCGTTGACATTGATTATTGACTAG
TTATTAATAGTAATCAATTACGGGGTCATTAGTTCATAGCCCATATATGGAGTTCCGCGTTACATAACTT
ACGGTAAATGGCCCGCCTGGCTGACCGCCCAACGACCCCCGCCCATTGACGTCAATAATGACGTATGTTC
CCATAGTAACGCCAATAGGGACTTTCCATTGACGTCAATGGGTGGAGTATTTACGGTAAACTGCCCACTT
GGCAGTACATCAAGTGTATCATATGCCAAGTACGCCCCCTATTGACGTCAATGACGGTAAATGGCCCGCC
TGGCATTATGCCCAGTACATGACCTTATGGGACTTTCCTACTTGGCAGTACATCTACGTATTAGTCATCG
CTATTACCATGGTGATGCGGTTTTGGCAGTACATCAATGGGCGTGGATAGCGGTTTGACTCACGGGGATT
TCCAAGTCTCCACCCCATTGACGTCAATGGGAGTTTGTTTTGGCACCAAAATCAACGGGACTTTCCAAAA
TGTCGTAACAACTCCGCCCCATTGACGCAAATGGGCGGTAGGCGTGTACGGTGGGAGGTCTATATAAGCA
GCGCGTTTTGCCTGTACTGGGTCTCTCTGGTTAGACCAGATCTGAGCCTGGGAGCTCTCTGGCTAACTAG
GGAACCCACTGCTTAAGCCTCAATAAAGCTTGCCTTGAGTGCTTCAAGTAGTGTGTGCCCGTCTGTTGTG
TGACTCTGGTAACTAGAGATCCCTCAGACCCTTTTAGTCAGTGTGGAAAATCTCTAGCAGTGGCGCCCGA
ACAGGGACTTGAAAGCGAAAGGGAAACCAGAGGAGCTCTCTCGACGCAGGACTCGGCTTGCTGAAGCGCG
CACGGCAAGAGGCGAGGGGCGGCGACTGGTGAGTACGCCAAAAATTTTGACTAGCGGAGGCTAGAAGGAG
AGAGATGGGTGCGAGAGCGTCAGTATTAAGCGGGGGAGAATTAGATCGCGATGGGAAAAAATTCGGTTAA
GGCCAGGGGGAAAGAAAAAATATAAATTAAAACATATAGTATGGGCAAGCAGGGAGCTAGAACGATTCGC
AGTTAATCCTGGCCTGTTAGAAACATCAGAAGGCTGTAGACAAATACTGGGACAGCTACAACCATCCCTT
CAGACAGGATCAGAAGAACTTAGATCATTATATAATACAGTAGCAACCCTCTATTGTGTGCATCAAAGGA
TAGAGATAAAAGACACCAAGGAAGCTTTAGACAAGATAGAGGAAGAGCAAAACAAAAGTAAGACCACCGC
ACAGCAAGCGGCCGCTGATCTTCAGACCTGGAGGAGGAGATATGAGGGACAATTGGAGAAGTGAATTATA
TAAATATAAAGTAGTAAAAATTGAACCATTAGGAGTAGCACCCACCAAGGCAAAGAGAAGAGTGGTGCAG
AGAGAAAAAAGAGCAGTGGGAATAGGAGCTTTGTTCCTTGGGTTCTTGGGAGCAGCAGGAAGCACTATGG
GCGCAGCGTCAATGACGCTGACGGTACAGGCCAGACAATTATTGTCTGGTATAGTGCAGCAGCAGAACAA
TTTGCTGAGGGCTATTGAGGCGCAACAGCATCTGTTGCAACTCACAGTCTGGGGCATCAAGCAGCTCCAG
GCAAGAATCCTGGCTGTGGAAAGATACCTAAAGGATCAACAGCTCCTGGGGATTTGGGGTTGCTCTGGAA
AACTCATTTGCACCACTGCTGTGCCTTGGAATGCTAGTTGGAGTAATAAATCTCTGGAACAGATTTGGAA
TCACACGACCTGGATGGAGTGGGACAGAGAAATTAACAATTACACAAGCTTAATACACTCCTTAATTGAA
GAATCGCAAAACCAGCAAGAAAAGAATGAACAAGAATTATTGGAATTAGATAAATGGGCAAGTTTGTGGA
ATTGGTTTAACATAACAAATTGGCTGTGGTATATAAAATTATTCATAATGATAGTAGGAGGCTTGGTAGG
TTTAAGAATAGTTTTTGCTGTACTTTCTATAGTGAATAGAGTTAGGCAGGGATATTCACCATTATCGTTT
CAGACCCACCTCCCAACCCCGAGGGGACCCGACAGGCCCGAAGGAATAGAAGAAGAAGGTGGAGAGAGAG
ACAGAGACAGATCCATTCGATTAGTGAACGGATCGGCACTGCGTGCGCCAATTCTGCAGACAAATGGCAG
TATTCATCCACAATTTTAAAAGAAAAGGGGGGATTGGGGGGTACAGTGCAGGGGAAAGAATAGTAGACAT
AATAGCAACAGACATACAAACTAAAGAATTACAAAAACAAATTACAAAAATTCAAAATTTTCGGGTTTAT
TACAGGGACAGCAGAGATCCAGTTTGGTTAATTAGCTAGCGAGGGCCTATTTCCCATGATTCCTTCATAT
TTGCATATACGATACAAGGCTGTTAGAGAGATAATTGGAATTAATTTGACTGTAAACACAAAGATATTAG
TACAAAATACGTGACGTAGAAAGTAATAATTTCTTGGGTAGTTTGCAGTTTTAAAATTATGTTTTAAAAT
GGACTATCATATGCTTACCGTAACTTGAAAGTATTTCGATTTCTTGGCTTTATATATCTTGTGGAAAGGA
CGAAACACCGGCAGACCTCCCGGCGTCGT
Features (pLannotate 1.2.2; 38 found; start..end, strand, type, name):
     18..36      +  misc_RNA       MS2 stem loop: stem loop that binds the bacteriophage MS2 coat protein
     47..83      +  misc_RNA       gRNA scaffold (fragment): guide RNA scaffold for the Streptococcus pyogenes CRISPR/Cas9 system
     88..106     +  misc_RNA       MS2 stem loop: stem loop that binds the bacteriophage MS2 coat protein
    117..136     +  misc_RNA       gRNA scaffold (fragment): guide RNA scaffold for the Streptococcus pyogenes CRISPR/Cas9 system
    149..167     +  CDS            small t antigen (fragment): SV40 (simian virus 40) small t antigen
    193..404     +  promoter       EF-1α core promoter: core promoter for human elongation factor EF-1α
    421..468     +  CDS            nucleoplasmin NLS: bipartite nuclear localization signal from nucleoplasmin
    468..4569    +  CDS            dCas9 (fragment): catalytically dead mutant of the Cas9 endonuclease from the Streptococcus pyogenes Type II CRISPR/Cas system RNA-guided DNA-binding protein that lacks endonuclease activity due to the D10A mutation in the RuvC catalytic domain and the N863A mutation in the HNH catalytic domain
   4894..5292    +  CDS            BSD: blasticidin S deaminase; Aspergillus terreus BSD; confers resistance to blasticidin
   5293..5314    +  misc_feature   MCS (fragment): pBluescript multiple cloning site
   5317..5905    +  misc_feature   WPRE: woodchuck hepatitis virus posttranscriptional regulatory element
   5842..6423    +  CDS            nef (fragment): NEF_HV1H2 - Experimental evidence at protein level: Swiss-Prot protein existence level 1. Extracellular Nef protein targets CD4(+) T-lymphocytes for apoptosis by interacting with CXCR4 surface receptors. From Human immunodeficiency virus type 1 group M subtype B (isolate HXB2) (HIV-1).
   6430..6610    +  LTR            5' LTR (truncated): truncated 5' long terminal repeat (LTR) from HIV-1
   6642..6866    +  polyA_signal   bGH poly(A) signal: bovine growth hormone polyadenylation signal
   6870..6891    +  promoter       SV40 promoter (fragment): SV40 enhancer and early promoter
   6912..7340    +  rep_origin     f1 ori (sequence partly withheld): f1 bacteriophage origin of replication; arrow indicates direction of (+) strand synthesis
   7354..7683    +  promoter       SV40 promoter: SV40 enhancer and early promoter
   7731..7778    +  promoter       EM7 promoter: synthetic bacterial promoter&nbsp
   7797..8171    +  CDS            BleoR: antibiotic-binding protein; Sh ble from Streptoalloteichus hindustanus; confers resistance to bleomycin, phleomycin, and Zeocin™
   8181..8306    +  CDS            ble (fragment): BLE_KLEPN - Experimental evidence at protein level: Swiss-Prot protein existence level 1. Binding protein with a strong affinity to the bleomycin family of antibiotics. Binds to CL990; an antimitotic-antibiotic compound. From Klebsiella pneumoniae.
   8301..8422    +  polyA_signal   SV40 poly(A) signal: SV40 polyadenylation signal
   8493..8515    -  protein_bind   lac operator (fragment): The lac repressor binds to the lac operator to inhibit transcription in E. coli. This inhibition can be relieved by adding lactose or isopropyl-β-D-thiogalactopyranoside (IPTG). lac repressor encoded by lacI
   8519..8549    -  promoter       lac promoter: promoter for the E. coli lac operon
   8564..8585    -  protein_bind   CAP binding site: CAP binding activates transcription in the presence of cAMP. E. coli catabolite activator protein
   8598..8690    -  CDS            lacI (fragment): lac repressor; lacI; The lac repressor binds to the lac operator to inhibit transcription in E. coli. This inhibition can be relieved by adding lactose or isopropyl-β-D-thiogalactopyranoside (IPTG).
   8873..9461    -  rep_origin     ori: high-copy-number ColE1/pMB1/pBR322/pUC origin of replication
   9632..10492   -  CDS            AmpR: β-lactamase; bla; confers resistance to ampicillin, carbenicillin, and related antibiotics
  10493..10597   -  promoter       AmpR promoter: bla
  10656..10708   -  misc_feature   bom (fragment): basis of mobility region from pBR322
  10863..11242   +  enhancer       CMV enhancer: human cytomegalovirus immediate early enhancer
  11243..11442   +  promoter       CMV promoter: human cytomegalovirus (CMV) immediate early promoter
  11460..11640   +  LTR            5' LTR (truncated): truncated 5' long terminal repeat (LTR) from HIV-1
  11687..11812   +  misc_feature   HIV-1 Ψ: packaging signal of human immunodeficiency virus type 1
  11796..12159   +  CDS            HIV-1 gag (fragment): gag protein from human immunodeficiency virus 1; gag
  12305..12538   +  misc_feature   RRE: The Rev response element (RRE) of HIV-1 allows for Rev-dependent mRNA export from the nucleus to the cytoplasm.
  12915..13015   +  CDS            Rev (fragment): human immunodeficiency virus 1 (HIV-1) Rev protein; rev; enhances nuclear export of unspliced and incompletely spliced viral mRNAs
  13065..13182   +  misc_feature   cPPT/CTS: central polypurine tract and central termination sequence of HIV-1
  13232..13472   +  promoter       U6 promoter: RNA polymerase III promoter for human U6 snRNA
