[The description below was written by a language model from this plasmid's Addgene catalogue record and pLannotate feature annotations shown in this document.]
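Description:
lentiSAMv2 C2CD4B-TSS-guide4 is a 13.5 kb lentiviral CRISPR activation plasmid built on the lentiSAMv2 backbone and carrying a guide RNA directed at the transcription start site region of human C2CD4B. It is propagated in E. coli through a high-copy ColE1/pUC-type origin with ampicillin resistance (AmpR), and an f1 origin is also present. The viral transfer cassette is driven by a CMV enhancer/promoter fused to a truncated HIV-1 5' LTR and contains the Ψ packaging signal, a gag fragment, the RRE for Rev-dependent export and the cPPT/CTS. It ends in a WPRE and a truncated 3' LTR followed by a bGH polyadenylation signal. Outside the LTRs, the backbone also carries an SV40/EM7-driven BleoR cassette.

Two expression units sit within the provirus. A human U6 promoter transcribes the guide, whose S. pyogenes scaffold is interrupted by two MS2 stem loops. These hairpins bind MS2 coat protein fusions, the basis of the synergistic activation mediator (SAM) design, although no such fusion is encoded here and it would have to be supplied separately. Downstream, the EF-1α core promoter drives a nucleoplasmin NLS-tagged, catalytically dead Cas9 (D10A/N863A). According to the catalogue entry, dCas9 is fused to the VP64 activation domain and linked by a 2A peptide to blasticidin S deaminase. VP64 and the 2A element are not annotated individually in the feature table but fit the unannotated gap between dCas9 and BSD. Transduced mammalian cells are selected with blasticidin. The stated purpose is CRISPR-mediated transcriptional activation of C2CD4B, and the associated study concerns human pancreatic islet chromatin architecture and type 2 diabetes genetics.
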