Addgene plasmid #125485: lentiSAMv2 C2CD4B-TSS-guide4
Purpose: CRISPR-mediated activation of C2CD4B. Catalytically inactive Cas9 from S. pyogenes and VP64 with 2A-BlastR.
Depositing lab: Jorge Ferrer. Depositing organization: Imperial College London. Publication: Human pancreatic islet three-dimensional chromatin architecture provides insights into the genetics of type 2 diabetes. Miguel-Escalada I, Bonas-Guarch S, Cebola I, Ponsa-Cobas J, Mendieta-Esteban J, Atla G, Javierre BM, Rolando DMY, Farabella I, Morgan CC, Garcia-Hurtado J, Beucher A, Moran I, Pasquali L, Ramos-Rodriguez M, Appel EVR, Linneberg A, Gjesing AP, Witte DR, Pedersen O, Grarup N, Ravassard P, Torrents D, Mercader JM, Piemonti L, Berney T, de Koning EJP, Kerr-Conte J, Pattou F, Fedko IO, Groop L, Prokopenko I, Hansen T, Marti-Renom MA, Fraser P, Ferrer J. Nat Genet. 2019 Jun 28. pii: 10.1038/s41588-019-0457-0. doi: 10.1038/s41588-019-0457-0. PubMed 31253982.
Backbone
  Vector backbone: lentiSAMv2
  Backbone manufacturer: Feng Zhang (Addgene #75112)
  Vector type: Mammalian Expression, Lentiviral, CRISPR
  Selectable markers: Blasticidin
Growth in bacteria
  Bacterial resistance: Ampicillin, 100 μg/mL
  Growth temperature: 37°C
  Growth strain: Stbl3
  Copy number: High Copy
Gene/Insert
  Gene/Insert name: dCas9-VP64-2A-BlastR
  gRNA/shRNA sequence: GCAGACCTCCCGGCGTCGT
  Species: H. sapiens (human)
  Promoter: EF1a core and U6
  Cloning method: Restriction Enzyme; 5′ cloning site Unknown (destroyed during cloning); 3′ cloning site Unknown (destroyed during cloning)
  Sequencing primers: 5′ GATCCGCCACCATGGATGC
Terms and licenses: Academic/Nonprofit Terms; Industry Terms: Not Available to Industry
How to cite: lentiSAMv2 C2CD4B-TSS-guide4 was a gift from Jorge Ferrer (Addgene plasmid # 125485 ; http://n2t.net/addgene:125485 ; RRID:Addgene_125485)
