>Addgene plasmid #125485 | lentiSAMv2 C2CD4B-TSS-guide4 | depositor partial sequence | sequence record 240148 | Guide RNA, MS2 stem loops
NNNNNTNNNNNNNNNNNNNNNNNNACGAAACACCGGCAGACCTCCCGGCGTCGTGTTTTAGAGCTAGGCC
AACATGAGGATCACCCATGTCTGCAGGGCCTAGCAAGTTAAAATAAGGCTAGTCCGTTATCAACTTGGCC
AACATGAGGATCACCCATGTCTGCAGGGCCAAGTGGCACCGAGTCGGTGCTTTTTTTGGATCCTAGGTCT
TGAAAGGAGTGGGAATTGGCTCCGGTGCCCGTCAGTGGGCAGAGCGCACATCGCCCACAGTCCCCGAGAA
GTTGGGGGGAGGGGTCGGCAATTGATCCGGTGCCTAGAGAAGGTGGCGCGGGGTAAACTGGGAAAGTGAT
GTCGTGTACTGGCTCCGCCTTTTTCCCGAGGGTGGGGGAGAACCGTATATAAGTGCAGTAGTCGCCGTGA
ACGTTCTTTTTCGCAACGGGTTTGCCGCCAGAACACAGGCGTACGGCCACCATGAAAAGGCCGGCGGCCA
CGAAAAAGGCCGGCCAGGCAAAAAAGAAAAAGGACAAGAAGTACAGCATCGGCCTGGCCATCGGCACCAA
CTCTGTGGGCTGGGCCGTGATCACCGACGAGTACAAGGTGCCCAGCAAGAAATTCAAGGTGCTGGGCAAC
ACCGACCGGCACAGCATCAAGAAGAACCTGATCGGAGCCCTGCTGTTCGACAGCGGCGAAACAGCCGAGG
CCACCCGGCTGAAGACAACCGCCAGAAGAAGATACACCAGACAGAAGAACCGGATCTGCTATGAGCNNNA
GATCTTCAGCAACTAAATGGCCNNGGGGGACGACAGCTTCTTCNNNAGACTGGAAGACTCCTTCCTGGTG
CNANAGGATACAANGCACAANNNNCACCNNATCTTCGACAACATNNAGGGACANNNTGGACTANTNCGAA
TAATNNCCCTNNCATTCTANNNNNNGAGTAATAANCNTNCTGT
